Addgene plasmid #51840: pLPC-Flag-CHES1L-dC-NLS
Purpose: Flag-CHES1L mutant lacking the C-terminal, with remaining NLS
Depositing lab: Gerardo Ferbeyre. Depositing organization: University of Montreal. Publication: CHES1/FOXN3 regulates cell proliferation by repressing PIM2 and protein biosynthesis. Huot G, Vernier M, Bourdeau V, Doucet L, Saint-Germain E, Gaumont-Leclerc MF, Moro A, Ferbeyre G. Mol Biol Cell. 2014 Mar;25(5):554-65. doi: 10.1091/mbc.E13-02-0110. Epub 2014 Jan 8. PubMed 24403608.
Backbone
  Vector backbone: pLPC
  Vector type: Retroviral
  Selectable markers: Puromycin
Growth in bacteria
  Bacterial resistance: Ampicillin, 100 μg/mL
  Growth temperature: 37°C
  Growth strain: Top10
  Copy number: High Copy
Gene/Insert
  Gene/Insert name: CHES1 (alt name: FOXN3)
  Species: H. sapiens (human)
  Mutation: contains CHES1 amino acids 1-205
  Entrez Gene: FOXN3 (a.k.a. C14orf116, CHES1, PRO1635)
  Tag / fusion protein: Flag (N terminal on insert); NLS (C terminal on insert)
Terms and licenses: Academic/Nonprofit Terms; Industry Terms: Not Available to Industry
How to cite: pLPC-Flag-CHES1L-dC-NLS was a gift from Gerardo Ferbeyre (Addgene plasmid # 51840 ; http://n2t.net/addgene:51840 ; RRID:Addgene_51840)
