[The description below was written by a language model from this plasmid's Addgene catalogue record.]
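Description:
pLPC-Flag-CHES1L-dC-NLS is a retroviral expression plasmid built on the pLPC backbone and designed to deliver a truncated form of human CHES1 (also known as FOXN3, a forkhead-family transcription factor) into mammalian cells. In bacteria it is maintained as a high-copy plasmid under ampicillin selection. After packaging into retroviral particles and transduction of target cells, stably infected populations can be selected with puromycin, the mammalian marker carried by the backbone.

The insert encodes only amino acids 1–205 of CHES1, so the C-terminal portion of the protein is deleted. A Flag epitope is fused to the N terminus, which allows detection or immunoprecipitation with anti-Flag antibodies. A nuclear localization signal sits at the C terminus of the fragment, which the catalogue purpose describes as a remaining NLS; it should keep the truncated protein directed to the nucleus despite loss of the C-terminal region. The "L" in the name is not explained in the record. The record also does not state which promoter drives the insert, and no feature table is provided, so the LTRs, packaging signal, origin of replication and the arrangement of the puromycin cassette cannot be described beyond what the pLPC retroviral backbone implies.

The construct serves as a domain-deletion mutant for structure–function analysis of CHES1/FOXN3. The associated study concerns CHES1/FOXN3 regulation of cell proliferation through repression of PIM2 and protein biosynthesis, and this mutant would let the contribution of the C-terminal region be tested by comparison with other CHES1 versions.
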