>Addgene plasmid #51840 | pLPC-Flag-CHES1L-dC-NLS | addgene partial sequence | sequence record 91891 | CMV-F 5'-CGCAAATGGGCGGTAGGCGTG-3'
GGCTAACTAGAGAACCCACTGCTTACTGGCTTATCGAAATTAATACGACTCACTATAGGGAGACCCAAGC
TTGGTACCGAGCTCGGATCCACTAGTAACGGCCGCCAGTGTGCTGGAATTCGCCATGGACTACAAAGACG
ATGACGACAAGGGCATGGGTCCAGTCATGCCTCCCAGTAAGAAGCCAGAAAGCTCAGGAATTAGTGTCTC
CAGTGGACTGAGTCAGTGTTACGGGGGCAGCGGTTTCTCCAAGGCCCTTCAGGAAGACGATGACCTCGAC
TTTTCTCTGCCTGACATCCGATTAGAAGAGGGGGCCATGGAAGATGAAGAGCTGACCAACCTGAACTGGC
TGCACGAGAGCAAGAACTTGCTGAAGAGCTTTGGGGAGTCGGTCCTCAGGAGTGTCAGCCCCGTCCAGGA
CCTGGACGATGACACCCCCCCATCCCCTGCCCACTCTGACATGCCCTACGATGCCAGGCAGAACCCCAAC
TGCAAACCCCCCTACTCCTTCAGCTGCCTCATATTTATGGCCATCGAGGACTCTCCAACCAAGCGCCTGC
CAGTGAAGGATATCTACAACTGGATCTTGGA
