>Addgene plasmid #51840 | pLPC-Flag-CHES1L-dC-NLS | addgene partial sequence | sequence record 91919 | pLPC-3 5'-CTTGCCAAACCTACAGGT-3'
ATCTTTTATTTTATCGGCCCTCTAGATGCATGCTCGAGTTATACCTTACGCTTCTTCTTTGGCTTTTTCA
AAGCCTGAATTAGATTTTGTCTATACTCTGGGTCTATGCACCACAACGACCCTTTCCCAATACTCTGACT
CCTCTCTTTGTCCACTTTCTTAAAACACTTATTCAATGATAAATTGTGTCTCACTGAGTTTTTCCACCCA
GTAGGTGCATTTGCAAAATACGGAAAATGTTCCAAGATCCAGTTGTAGATATCCTTCACTGGCAGGCGCT
TGGTTGGAGAGTCCTCGATGGCCATAAATATGAGGCAGCTGAAGGAGTAGGGGGGTTTGCAGTTGGGGTT
CTGCCTGGCATCGTAGGGCATGTCAGAGTGGGCAGGGGATGGGGGGGTGTCATCGTCCAGGTCCTGGACG
GGGCTGACACTCCTGAGGACCGACTCCCCAAAGCTCTTCAGCAAGTTCTTGCTCTCGTGCAGCCAGTTCA
GGTTGGTCAGCTCTTCATCTTCCATGGCCCCCTCTTCTAATCGGATGTCAGGCAGAGAAAAGTCGAGGTC
ATCGTCTTCCTGAAGGGCCTTGGAGAAACCGCTGCCCCCGTAACACTGACTCAGTCCACTGGAGACACTA
ATTCCTGAGCTTTCTGGCTTCTTACTGGGAGGCATGACTGGACCCATGCC
